>Addgene plasmid #124120 | pET21a-TrpRS-His | addgene full sequence | sequence record 258637 | Addgene NGS Result
ATGAGTGAGCTAACTTACATTAATTGCGTTGCGCTCACTGCCCGCTTTCCAGTCGGGAAACCTGTCGTGC
CAGCTGCATTAATGAATCGGCCAACGCGCGGGGAGAGGCGGTTTGCGTATTGGGCGCCAGGGTGGTTTTT
CTTTTCACCAGTGAGACGGGCAACAGCTGATTGCCCTTCACCGCCTGGCCCTGAGAGAGTTGCAGCAAGC
GGTCCACGCTGGTTTGCCCCAGCAGGCGAAAATCCTGTTTGATGGTGGTTAACGGCGGGATATAACATGA
GCTGTCTTCGGTATCGTCGTATCCCACTACCGAGATATCCGCACCAACGCGCAGCCCGGACTCGGTAATG
GCGCGCATTGCGCCCAGCGCCATCTGATCGTTGGCAACCAGCATCGCAGTGGGAACGATGCCCTCATTCA
GCATTTGCATGGTTTGTTGAAAACCGGACATGGCACTCCAGTCGCCTTCCCGTTCCGCTATCGGCTGAAT
TTGATTGCGAGTGAGATATTTATGCCAGCCAGCCAGACGCAGACGCGCCGAGACAGAACTTAATGGGCCC
GCTAACAGCGCGATTTGCTGGTGACCCAATGCGACCAGATGCTCCACGCCCAGTCGCGTACCGTCTTCAT
GGGAGAAAATAATACTGTTGATGGGTGTCTGGTCAGAGACATCAAGAAATAACGCCGGAACATTAGTGCA
GGCAGCTTCCACAGCAATGGCATCCTGGTCATCCAGCGGATAGTTAATGATCAGCCCACTGACGCGTTGC
GCGAGAAGATTGTGCACCGCCGCTTTACAGGCTTCGACGCCGCTTCGTTCTACCATCGACACCACCACGC
TGGCACCCAGTTGATCGGCGCGAGATTTAATCGCCGCGACAATTTGCGACGGCGCGTGCAGGGCCAGACT
GGAGGTGGCAACGCCAATCAGCAACGACTGTTTGCCCGCCAGTTGTTGTGCCACGCGGTTGGGAATGTAA
TTCAGCTCCGCCATCGCCGCTTCCACTTTTTCCCGCGTTTTCGCAGAAACGTGGCTGGCCTGGTTCACCA
CGCGGGAAACGGTCTGATAAGAGACACCGGCATACTCTGCGACATCGTATAACGTTACTGGTTTCACATT
CACCACCCTGAATTGACTCTCTTCCGGGCGCTATCATGCCATACCGCGAAAGGTTTTGCGCCATTCGATG
GTGTCCGGGATCTCGACGCTCTCCCTTATGCGACTCCTGCATTAGGAAGCAGCCCAGTAGTAGGTTGAGG
CCGTTGAGCACCGCCGCCGCAAGGAATGGTGCATGCAAGGAGATGGCGCCCAACAGTCCCCCGGCCACGG
GGCCTGCCACCATACCCACGCCGAAACAAGCGCTCATGAGCCCGAAGTGGCGAGCCCGATCTTCCCCATC
GGTGATGTCGGCGATATAGGCGCCAGCAACCGCACCTGTGGCGCCGGTGATGCCGGCCACGATGCGTCCG
GCGTAGAGGATCGAGATCTCGATCCCGCGAAATTAATACGACTCACTATAGGGGAATTGTGAGCGGATAA
CAATTCCCCTCTAGAAATAATTTTGTTTAACTTTAAGAAGGAGATATACATATGACTAAGCCCATCGTTT
TTAGTGGCGCACAGCCCTCAGGTGAATTGACCATTGGTAACTACATGGGTGCGCTGCGTCAGTGGGTAAA
CATGCAGGATGACTACCATTGCATTTACTGTATCGTTGACCAACACGCGATCACCGTGCGCCAGGATGCA
CAGAAGCTGCGTAAAGCGACGCTGGATACGCTGGCCTTGTATCTGGCTTGTGGTATCGATCCTGAGAAAA
GCACCATTTTTGTTCAGTCCCACGTGCCGGAACATGCACAGTTAGGCTGGGCACTGAACTGCTATACCTA
CTTCGGCGAACTGAGTCGCATGACGCAGTTTAAAGATAAATCTGCGCGTTATGCCGAGAACATCAACGCT
GGTCTGTTTGACTATCCGGTGCTGATGGCAGCGGACATCCTGCTGTATCAAACTAATCTGGTACCGGTGG
GTGAAGACCAGAAACAGCACCTCGAACTGAGCCGCGATATTGCCCAGCGTTTCAACGCGCTGTATGGCGA
GATCTTTAAGGTGCCGGAGCCGTTTATTCCGAAATCTGGCGCGCGCGTAATGTCGCTGCTGGAGCCGACC
AAGAAGATGTCCAAGTCTGACGATAATCGCAATAACGTTATCGGCCTGCTGGAAGATCCGAAATCGGTAG
TGAAGAAAATCAAACGTGCGGTCACTGACTCCGACGAGCCGCCGGTAGTTCGCTACGATGTGCAGAACAA
AGCGGGCGTTTCCAACCTGTTGGATATCCTTTCAGCGGTAACGGGCCAGAGCATCCCAGAACTGGAAAAA
CAGTTCGAAGGCAAGATGTATGGTCATCTGAAAGGTGAAGTGGCTGATGCCGTTTCCGGTATGCTGACTG
AATTGCAGGAACGCTATCACCGTTTCCGCAACGATGAAGCCTTCCTGCAACAGGTGATGAAAGATGGCGC
GGAAAAAGCCAGCGCGCACGCTTCCCGTACGCTAAAAGCGGTGTACGAAGCGATTGGTTTTGTGGCGAAG
CGTCTCGAGCACCACCACCACCACCACTGAGATCCGGCTGCTAACAAAGCCCGAAAGGAAGCTGAGTTGG
CTGCTGCCACCGCTGAGCAATAACTAGCATAACCCCTTGGGGCCTCTAAACGGGTCTTGAGGGGTTTTTT
GCTGAAAGGAGGAACTATATCCGGATTGGCGAATGGG
[124 nt withheld, positions 2768-2891]
C
[91 nt withheld, positions 2893-2983]
A
[49 nt withheld, positions 2985-3033]
CCTTTGACGTTGGAGTCCACGTTCTTT
[37 nt withheld, positions 3061-3097]
ACCCTATCTCGGTCTATTCTTTTGATTTATAAGGGATTTTGCCGATTTCGGCCTATTGGTTAAAAAATGA
GCTGATTTAACAAAAATTTAACGCGAATTTTAACAAAATATTAACGCTTACAATTTAGGTGGCACTTTTC
GGGGAAATGTGCGCGGAACCCCTATTTGTTTATTTTTCTAAATACATTCAAATATGTATCCGCTCATGAG
ACAATAACCCTGATAAATGCTTCAATAATATTGAAAAAGGAAGAGTATGAGTATTCAACATTTCCGTGTC
GCCCTTATTCCCTTTTTTGCGGCATTTTGCCTTCCTGTTTTTGCTCACCCAGAAACGCTGGTGAAAGTAA
AAGATGCTGAAGATCAGTTGGGTGCACGAGTGGGTTACATCGAACTGGATCTCAACAGCGGTAAGATCCT
TGAGAGTTTTCGCCCCGAAGAACGTTTTCCAATGATGAGCACTTTTAAAGTTCTGCTATGTGGCGCGGTA
TTATCCCGTATTGACGCCGGGCAAGAGCAACTCGGTCGCCGCATACACTATTCTCAGAATGACTTGGTTG
AGTACTCACCAGTCACAGAAAAGCATCTTACGGATGGCATGACAGTAAGAGAATTATGCAGTGCTGCCAT
AACCATGAGTGATAACACTGCGGCCAACTTACTTCTGACAACGATCGGAGGACCGAAGGAGCTAACCGCT
TTTTTGCACAACATGGGGGATCATGTAACTCGCCTTGATCGTTGGGAACCGGAGCTGAATGAAGCCATAC
CAAACGACGAGCGTGACACCACGATGCCTGCAGCAATGGCAACAACGTTGCGCAAACTATTAACTGGCGA
ACTACTTACTCTAGCTTCCCGGCAACAATTAATAGACTGGATGGAGGCGGATAAAGTTGCAGGACCACTT
CTGCGCTCGGCCCTTCCGGCTGGCTGGTTTATTGCTGATAAATCTGGAGCCGGTGAGCGTGGGTCTCGCG
GTATCATTGCAGCACTGGGGCCAGATGGTAAGCCCTCCCGTATCGTAGTTATCTACACGACGGGGAGTCA
GGCAACTATGGATGAACGAAATAGACAGATCGCTGAGATAGGTGCCTCACTGATTAAGCATTGGTAACTG
TCAGACCAAGTTTACTCATATATACTTTAGATTGATTTAAAACTTCATTTTTAATTTAAAAGGATCTAGG
TGAAGATCCTTTTTGATAATCTCATGACCAAAATCCCTTAACGTGAGTTTTCGTTCCACTGAGCGTCAGA
CCCCGTAGAAAAGATCAAAGGATCTTCTTGAGATCCTTTTTTTCTGCGCGTAATCTGCTGCTTGCAAACA
AAAAAACCACCGCTACCAGCGGTGGTTTGTTTGCCGGATCAAGAGCTACCAACTCTTTTTCCGAAGGTAA
CTGGCTTCAGCAGAGCGCAGATACCAAATACTGTCCTTCTAGTGTAGCCGTAGTTAGGCCACCACTTCAA
GAACTCTGTAGCACCGCCTACATACCTCGCTCTGCTAATCCTGTTACCAGTGGCTGCTGCCAGTGGCGAT
AAGTCGTGTCTTACCGGGTTGGACTCAAGACGATAGTTACCGGATAAGGCGCAGCGGTCGGGCTGAACGG
GGGGTTCGTGCACACAGCCCAGCTTGGAGCGAACGACCTACACCGAACTGAGATACCTACAGCGTGAGCT
ATGAGAAAGCGCCACGCTTCCCGAAGGGAGAAAGGCGGACAGGTATCCGGTAAGCGGCAGGGTCGGAACA
GGAGAGCGCACGAGGGAGCTTCCAGGGGGAAACGCCTGGTATCTTTATAGTCCTGTCGGGTTTCGCCACC
TCTGACTTGAGCGTCGATTTTTGTGATGCTCGTCAGGGGGGCGGAGCCTATGGAAAAACGCCAGCAACGC
GGCCTTTTTACGGTTCCTGGCCTTTTGCTGGCCTTTTGCTCACATGTTCTTTCCTGCGTTATCCCCTGAT
TCTGTGGATAACCGTATTACCGCCTTTGAGTGAGCTGATACCGCTCGCCGCAGCCGAACGACCGAGCGCA
GCGAGTCAGTGAGCGAGGAAGCGGAAGAGCGCCTGATGCGGTATTTTCTCCTTACGCATCTGTGCGGTAT
TTCACACCGCAATGGTGCACTCTCAGTACAATCTGCTCTGATGCCGCATAGTTAAGCCAGTATACACTCC
GCTATCGCTACGTGACTGGGTCATGGCTGCGCCCCGACACCCGCCAACACCCGCTGACGCGCCCTGACGG
GCTTGTCTGCTCCCGGCATCCGCTTACAGACAAGCTGTGACCGTCTCCGGGAGCTGCATGTGTCAGAGGT
TTTCACCGTCATCACCGAAACGCGCGAGGCAGCTGCGGTAAAGCTCATCAGCGTGGTCGTGAAGCGATTC
ACAGATGTCTGCCTGTTCATCCGCGTCCAGCTCGTTGAGTTTCTCCAGAAGCGTTAATGTCTGGCTTCTG
ATAAAGCGGGCCATGTTAAGGGCGGTTTTTTCCTGTTTGGTCACTGATGCCTCCGTGTAAGGGGGATTTC
TGTTCATGGGGGTAATGATACCGATGAAACGAGAGAGGATGCTCACGATACGGGTTACTGATGATGAACA
TGCCCGGTTACTGGAACGTTGTGAGGGTAAACAACTGGCGGTATGGATGCGGCGGGACCAGAGAAAAATC
ACTCAGGGTCAATGCCAGCGCTTCGTTAATACAGATGTAGGTGTTCCACAGGGTAGCCAGCAGCATCCTG
CGATGCAGATCCGGAACATAATGGTGCAGGGCGCTGACTTCCGCGTTTCCAGACTTTACGAAACACGGAA
ACCGAAGACCATTCATGTTGTTGCTCAGGTCGCAGACGTTTTGCAGCAGCAGTCGCTTCACGTTCGCTCG
CGTATCGGTGATTCATTCTGCTAACCAGTAAGGCAACCCCGCCAGCCTAGCCGGGTCCTCAACGACAGGA
GCACGATCATGCGCACCCGTGGGGCCGCCATGCCGGCGATAATGGCCTGCTTCTCGCCGAAACGTTTGGT
GGCGGGACCAGTGACGAAGGCTTGAGCGAGGGCGTGCAAGATTCCGAATACCGCAAGCGACAGGCCGATC
ATCGTCGCGCTCCAGCGAAAGCGGTCCTCGCCGAAAATGACCCAGAGCGCTGCCGGCACCTGTCCTACGA
GTTGCATGATAAAGAAGACAGTCATAAGTGCGGCGACGATAGTCATGCCCCGCGCCCACCGGAAGGAGCT
GACTGGGTTGAAGGCTCTCAAGGGCATCGGTCGAGATCCCGGTGCCTA
Features (pLannotate 1.2.2; 19 found; start..end, strand, type, name):
      1..22      -  protein_bind   CAP binding site: CAP binding activates transcription in the presence of cAMP. E. coli catabolite activator protein
     35..1117    -  CDS            lacI: lac repressor; lacI; The lac repressor binds to the lac operator to inhibit transcription in E. coli. This inhibition can be relieved by adding lactose or isopropyl-β-D-thiogalactopyranoside (IPTG).
   1118..1195    -  promoter       lacI promoter: lacI
   1203..1482    -  CDS            TcR (fragment): tetracycline efflux protein; tet; confers resistance to tetracycline
   1504..1522    +  promoter       T7 promoter: promoter for bacteriophage T7 RNA polymerase
   1523..1547    +  protein_bind   lac operator: The lac repressor binds to the lac operator to inhibit transcription in E. coli. This inhibition can be relieved by adding lactose or isopropyl-β-D-thiogalactopyranoside (IPTG). lac repressor encoded by lacI
   1562..1584    +  RBS            RBS: efficient ribosome binding site from bacteriophage T7 gene 10 (Olins and Rangwala, 1989)
   1592..2590    +  CDS            trpS: SYW_ECOLI - Experimental evidence at protein level: Swiss-Prot protein existence level 1. Catalyzes the attachment of tryptophan to tRNA(Trp). Amino acylates tRNA(Trp) with both L- and D-tryptophan, although D-tryptophan is a poor substrate (PubMed:10918062). From Escherichia coli (strain K12).
   2600..2617    +  CDS            9xHis (fragment): 9xHis affinity tag
   2627..2676    +  CDS            SET1 (fragment): solubility-enhancement tag derived from T7 phage gene 10B
   2684..2731    +  terminator     T7 terminator: transcription terminator for bacteriophage T7 RNA polymerase
   2768..3196    +  rep_origin     f1 ori (sequence partly withheld): f1 bacteriophage origin of replication; arrow indicates direction of (+) strand synthesis
   3249..3353    +  promoter       AmpR promoter: bla
   3354..4214    +  CDS            AmpR: β-lactamase; bla; confers resistance to ampicillin, carbenicillin, and related antibiotics
   4385..4973    +  rep_origin     ori: high-copy-number ColE1/pMB1/pBR322/pUC origin of replication
   5159..5298    -  misc_feature   bom: basis of mobility region from pBR322
   5400..5591    -  CDS            rop: Rop protein, which maintains plasmids at low copy number; rop
   5608..5988    +  CDS            YPB1_ECOLX: Protein predicted: Swiss-Prot protein existence level 4. From Escherichia coli.
   6060..6351    -  CDS            TcR (fragment): tetracycline efflux protein; tet; confers resistance to tetracycline
