[The description below was written by a language model from this plasmid's Addgene catalogue record and pLannotate feature annotations shown in this document.]
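Description:
pET21a-TrpRS-His is a bacterial expression plasmid built on the pET21a(+) backbone that carries the Escherichia coli trpS gene, encoding tryptophanyl-tRNA ligase (TrpRS), the enzyme that charges tRNA(Trp) with tryptophan. The coding sequence sits downstream of a T7 promoter with an adjacent lac operator and the strong ribosome binding site from phage T7 gene 10, and it is followed by a C-terminal 6xHis tag and the T7 terminator. The annotation software labels the tag as a fragment of a longer His tag, and its length is consistent with six histidines. A short downstream match to a T7 gene 10-derived solubility tag lies past the His tag and is most likely vector sequence rather than part of the expressed protein. The plasmid-borne lacI gene, with its own promoter, supplies lac repressor. Transcription therefore stays repressed until IPTG is added, and it requires a host that provides T7 RNA polymerase.

The plasmid replicates from a ColE1/pBR322-type origin. The catalogue lists it as high copy, although the feature table also shows the rop gene and the bom region inherited from pBR322, which normally moderate copy number. Selection is by ampicillin through β-lactamase. An f1 origin is present for single-stranded DNA production, and the tetracycline resistance fragments are non-functional pBR322 remnants. The cloning sites used for the insert are not recorded.

The construct is intended for overproduction and His-tag affinity purification of TrpRS as one of the purified components of the PURE reconstituted cell-free translation system. The depositors note that the plasmid may be prone to deletions in the promoter region, so sequence verification of individual clones is recommended.
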