Addgene plasmid #124120: pET21a-TrpRS-His
Purpose: Bacterial expression plasmid for PURE system components
Depositing lab: Sebastian Maerkl & Takuya Ueda. Depositing organization: The University of Tokyo. Publication: Cell-free translation reconstituted with purified components. Shimizu Y, Inoue A, Tomari Y, Suzuki T, Yokogawa T, Nishikawa K, Ueda T. Nat Biotechnol. 2001 Aug;19(8):751-5. doi: 10.1038/90802. PubMed 11479568.
Backbone
  Vector backbone: pET21a(+)
  Vector type: Bacterial Expression
Growth in bacteria
  Bacterial resistance: Ampicillin, 100 μg/mL
  Growth temperature: 37°C
  Growth strain: DH5alpha ; JM109
  Copy number: High Copy
Gene/Insert
  Gene/Insert name: Tryptophanyl-tRNA ligase (alt names: trpS; TrpRS)
  Species: Escherichia coli
  Entrez Gene: trpS (a.k.a. b3384, ECK3371, JW3347)
  Tag / fusion protein: 6x-His (C terminal on insert)
  Cloning method: Restriction Enzyme; 5′ cloning site Unknown (unknown if destroyed)
Terms and licenses: Academic/Nonprofit Terms; Industry Terms: Not Available to Industry
Depositor comments: It is recommended to screen DNA preps from multiple colonies by Sanger sequencing, as this plasmid may be prone to deletions in the promoter region.
How to cite: pET21a-TrpRS-His was a gift from Sebastian Maerkl & Takuya Ueda (Addgene plasmid # 124120 ; http://n2t.net/addgene:124120 ; RRID:Addgene_124120)
